>Addgene plasmid #173725 | pBID2_QUAS>Gateway | depositor full sequence | sequence record 336898 | pBID2_QUAS>Gateway sequence 11189 bps
CTAAATTGTAAGCGTTAATATTTTGTTAAAATTCGCGTTAAATTTTTGTTAAATCAGCTCATTTTTTAAC
CAATAGGCCGAAATCGGCAAAATCCCTTATAAATCAAAAGAATAGACCGAGATAGGGT
[37 nt withheld, positions 129-165]
AAAGAACGTGGACTCCAACGTCAAAGG
[49 nt withheld, positions 193-241]
T
[91 nt withheld, positions 243-333]
G
[124 nt withheld, positions 335-458]
CCCATTCGCCATTCAGGCTGCGCAACTGTTGGGAAGGGCGATCGGTGCGGGCCTCTTCGCTATTACGCCA
GCTGGCGAAAGGGGGATGTGCTGCAAGGCGATTAAGTTGGGTAACGCCAGGGTTTTCCCAGTCACGACGT
TGTAAAACGACGGCCAGTGAATTGTAATACGACTCACTATAGGGCGAATTGGGTACGTACCGGGCCCCTA
GTATGTATGTAAGTTAATAAAACCCATTTTTGCGGAAAGTAGATAAAAAAAACATTTTTTTTTTTTACTG
CACTGGATATCATTGAACTTATCTGATCAGTTTTAAATTTACTTCGATCCAAGGGTATTTGATGTACCAG
GTTCTTTCGATTACCTCTCACTCAAAATGACATTCCACTCAAAGTCAGCGCTGTTTGCCTCCTTCTCTGT
CCACAGAAATATCGCCGTCTCTTTCGCCGCTGCGTCCGCTATCTCTTTCGCCACCGTTTGTAGCGTTACG
TAGCGTCAATGTCCGCCTTCAGTTGCATTTTGTCAGCGGTTTCGTGACGAAGCTCCAAGCGGTTTACGCC
ATCAATTAAACACAAAGTGCTGTGCCAAAACTCCTCTCGCTTCTTATTTTTGTTTGTTTTTTGAGTGATT
GGGGTGGTGATTGGTTTTGGGTGGGTAAGCAGGGGAAAGTGTGAAAAATCCCGGCAATGGGCCAAGAGGA
TCAGGAGCTATTAATTCGCGGAGGCAGCAAACACCCATCTGCCGAGCATCTGAACAATGTGAGTAGTACA
TGTGCATACATCTTAAGTTCACTTGATCTATAGGAACTGCGATTGCAACATCAAATTGTCTGCGGCGTGA
GAACTGCGACCCACAAAAATCCCAAACCGCAATTGCACAAACAAATAGTGACACGAAACAGATTATTCTG
GTAGCTGTTCTCGCTATATAAGACAATTTTTGAGATCATATCATGATCAAGACATCTAAAGGCATTCATT
TTCGACTATATTCTTTTTTACAAAAAATATAACAACCAGATATTTTAAGCTGATCCTAGATGCACAAAAA
ATAAATAAAAGTATAAACCTACTTCGTAGGATACTTCGGGGTACTTTTTGTTCGGGGTTAGATGAGCATA
ACGCTTGTAGTTGATATTTGAGATCCCCTATCATTGCAGGGTGACAGCGGAGCGGCTTCGCAGAGCTGCA
TTAACCAGGGCTTCGGGCAGGCCAAAAACTACGGCACGCTCCGGCCACCCAGTCCGCCGGAGGACTCCGG
TTCAGGGAGCGGCCAACTAGCCGAGAACCTCACCTATGCCTGGCACAATATGGACATCTTTGGGGCGGTC
AATCAGCCGGGCTCCGGATGGCGGCAGCTGGTCAACCGGACACGCGGACTATTCTGCAACGAGCGACACA
TACCGGCGCCCAGGAAACATTTGCTCAAGAACGGTGAGTTTCTATTCGCAGTCGGCTGATCTGTGTGAAA
TCTTAATAAAGGGTCCAATTACCAATTTGAAACTCAGTTTGCGGCGTGGCCTATCCGGGCGAACTTTTGG
CCGTGATGGGCAGTTCCGGTGCCGGAAAGACGACCCTGCTGAATGCCCTTGCCTTTCGATCGCCGCAGGG
CATCCAAGTATCGCCATCCGGGATGCGACTGCTCAATGGCCAACCTGTGGACGCCAAGGAGATGCAGGCC
AGGTGCGCCTATGTCCAGCAGGATGACCTCTTTATCGGCTCCCTAACGGCCAGGGAACACCTGATTTTCC
AAGCCATGGTGCGGATGCCACGACATCTGACCTATCGGCAGCGAGTGGCCCGCGTGGATCAGGTGATCCA
GGAGCTTTCGCTCAGCAAATGTCAGCACACGATCATCGGTGTGCCCGGCAGGGTGAAAGGTCTGTCCGGC
GGAGAAAGGAAGCGTCTGGCATTCGCCTCCGAGGCTCTAACCGATCCGCCGCTTCTGATCTGCGATGAGC
CCACCTCCGGACTGGACTCCTTTACCGCCCACAGCGTCGTCCAGGTGCTGAAGAAGCTGTCGCAGAAGGG
CAAGACCGTCATCCTGACCATTCATCAGCCGTCTTCCGAGCTGTTTGAGCTCTTTGACAAGATCCTTCTG
ATGGCCGAGGGCAGGGTAGCTTTCTTGGGCACTCCCAGCGAAGCCGTCGACTTCTTTTCCTAGTGAGTTC
GATGTGTTTATTAAGGGTATCTAGTATTACATAACATCTCAACTCCTATCCAGCGTGGGTGCCCAGTGTC
CTACCAACTACAATCCGGCGGACTTTTACGTACAGGTGTTGGCCGTTGTGCCCGGACGGGAGATCGAGTC
CCGTGATCGGATCGCCAAGATATGCGACAATTTTGCCATTAGCAAAGTAGCCCGGGATATGGAGCAGTTG
TTGGCCACCAAAAATCTGGAGAAGCCACTGGAGCAGCCGGAGAATGGGTACACCTACAAGGCCACCTGGT
TCATGCAGTTCCGGGCGGTCCTGTGGCGATCCTGGCTGTCGGTGCTCAAGGAACCACTCCTCGTAAAAGT
GCGACTTATTCAGACAACGGTGAGTGGTTCCAGTGGAAACAAATGATATAACGCTTACAATTCTTGGAAA
CAAATTCGCTAGATTTTAGATAGAATTGCCTGATTCCACACCCTTCTTAGTTTTTTTCAATGAGATGTAT
AGTTTATAGTTTTGCAGAAGATAAATAAATTTCATTTAACTCGCGAATATTAATGAGATGCGAGTAACAT
TTTAATTTGCAGATGGTTGCCATCTTGATTGGCCTCATCTTTTTGGGCCAACAACTCACGCAAGTGGGTG
TGATGAATATCAACGGAGCCATCTTCCTCTTCCTGACCAACATGACCTTTCAAAACGTCTTTGCCACGAT
AAATGTAAGTCATGTTTAGAATACATTTGCATTCCAATAATTTACTAACTTTCTAATGAATCGATTCGAT
TTAGGTGTTCACCTCAGAGCTGCCAGTTTTTATGAGGGAGGCCCGAAGTCGACTTTATCGCTGTGACACA
TACTTTCTGGGCAAAACGATTGCCGAATTGCCGCTTTTTCTCACAGTGCCACTGGTCTTCACGGCGATTG
CCTATCCGATGATCGGACTGCGGGCCGGAGTGCTGCACTTCTTCAACTGCCTGGCGCTGGTCACTCTGGT
GGCCAATGTGTCAACGTCCTTCGGATATCTAATATCCTGCGCCAGCTCCTCGACCTCGATGGCGCTGTCT
GTGGGTCCGCCGGTTATCATACCATTCCTGCTCTTTGGCGGCTTCTTCTTGAACTCGGGCTCGGTGCCAG
TATACCTCAAATGGTTGTCGTACCTCTCATGGTTCCGTTACGCCAACGAGGGTCTGCTGATTAACCAATG
GGCGGACGTGGAGCCGGGCGAAATTAGCTGCACATCGTCGAACACCACGTGCCCCAGTTCGGGCAAGGTC
ATCCTGGAGACGCTTAACTTCTCCGCCGCCGATCTGCCGCTGGACTACGTGGGTCTGGCCATTCTCATCG
TGAGCTTCCGGGTGCTCGCATATCTGGCTCTAAGACTTCGGGCCCGACGCAAGGAGTAGCCGACATATAT
CCGAAATAACTGCTTGTTTTTTTTTTTTACCATTATTACCATCGTGTTTACTGTTTATTGCCCCCTCAAA
AAGCTAATGTAATTATATTTGTGCCAATAAAAACAAGATATGACCTATAGAATACAAGTATTTCCCCTTC
GAACATCCCCACAAGTAGACTTTGGATTTGTCTTCTAACCAAAAGACTTACACACCTGCATACCTTACAT
CAAAAACTCGTTTATCGCTACATAAAACACCGGGATATATTTTTTATATACATACTTTTCAAATCGCGCG
CCCTCTTCATAATTCACCTCCACCACACCACGTTTCGTAGTTGCTCTTTCGCTGTCTCCCACCCGCTCTC
CGCAACACATTCACCTTTTGTTCGACGACCTTGGAGCGACTGTCGTTAGTTCCGCGCGATTCGGTTCGCT
CAAATGGTTCCGAGTGGTTCATTTCGTCTCAATAGAAATTAGTAATAAATATTTGTATGTACAATTTATT
TGCTCCAATATATTTGTATATATTTCCCTCACAGCTATATTTATTCTAATTTAATATTATGACTTTTTAA
GGTAATTTTTTGTGACCTGTTCGGAGTGATTAGCGTTACAATTTGAACTGAAAGTGACATCCAGTGTTTG
TTCCTTGTGTAGATGCATCTCAAAAAAATGGTGGGCATAATAGTGTTGTTTATATATATCAAAAATAACA
ACTATAATAATAAGAATACATTTAATTTAGAAAATGCTTGGATTTCACTGGAACTAGGCTAGCATAACTT
CGTATAATGTATGCTATACGAAGTTATGCTAGCGGATCCTGGCCACGTAATAAGTGTGCGTTGAATTTAT
TCGCAAAAACATTGCATATTTTCGGCAAAGTAAAATTTTGTTGCATACCTTATCAAAAAATAAGTGCTGC
ATACTTTTTAGAGAAACCAAATAATTTTTTATTGCATACCCGTTTTTAATAAAATACATTGCATACCCTC
TTTTAATAAAAAATATTGCATACTTTGACGAAACAAATTTTCGTTGCATACCCAATAAAAGATTATTATA
TTGCATACCCGTTTTTAATAAAATACATTGCATACCCTCTTTTAATAAAAAATATTGCATACGTTGACGA
AACAAATTTTCGTTGCATACCCAATAAAAGATTATTATATTGCATACCTTTTCTTGCCATACCATTTAGC
CGATCAATTGTGCTCGGCAACAGTATATTTGTGGTGTGCCAACCAACAACAGATCCAAGCTGGCCGCGGC
TCGATAAGCTTGTCACTGGGTCAGTGGGTAATCGCTTATCCTCGGATAAACAATTATCCTCACGGGTAAT
CGCTTATCCGCTCGGGTAATCGCTTATCCTCGGGTAATCGCTTATCCTTGGGTAATCGCTTATCCTCGGA
TAAACAATTATCCTCACGGGTAATCGCTTATCCGCTCGGGTAATCGCTTATCCTCGGGTAATCGCTTATC
CTTTCACGTTGGGACGTCGAGACTCTAGCGAGCTCGCCCGGGGATCGAGCGCAGCGGTATAAAAGGGCGC
GGGGTGGCTGAGAGCATCAGTTGTGAATGAATGTTCGAGCCGAGCAGACGTGCCGCTGCCTTCGTTAATA
TCCTTTGAATAAGCCAACTTTGAATCACAAGACGCATACCAAACGAATTCGCAGATCTTAATTAACCGGT
ACCACAAGTTTGTACAAAAAAGCTGAACGAGAAACGTAAAATGATATAAATATCAATATATTAAATTAGA
TTTTGCATAAAAAACAGACTACATAATACTGTAAAACACAACATATCCAGTCACTATGGCGGCCGCATTA
GGCACCCCAGGCTTTACACTTTATGCTTCCGGCTCGTATAATGTGTGGATTTTGAGTTAGGATCCGTCGA
GATTTTCAGGAGCTAAGGAAGCTAAAATGGAGAAAAAAATCACTGGATATACCACCGTTGATATATCCCA
ATGGCATCGTAAAGAACATTTTGAGGCATTTCAGTCAGTTGCTCAATGTACCTATAACCAGACCGTTCAG
CTGGATATTACGGCCTTTTTAAAGACCGTAAAGAAAAATAAGCACAAGTTTTATCCGGCCTTTATTCACA
TTCTTGCCCGCCTGATGAATGCTCATCCGGAATTCCGTATGGCAATGAAAGACGGTGAGCTGGTGATATG
GGATAGTGTTCACCCTTGTTACACCGTTTTCCATGAGCAAACTGAAACGTTTTCATCGCTCTGGAGTGAA
TACCACGACGATTTCCGGCAGTTTCTACACATATATTCGCAAGATGTGGCGTGTTACGGTGAAAACCTGG
CCTATTTCCCTAAAGGGTTTATTGAGAATATGTTTTTCGTCTCAGCCAATCCCTGGGTGAGTTTCACCAG
TTTTGATTTAAACGTGGCCAATATGGACAACTTCTTCGCCCCCGTTTTCACCATGGGCAAATATTATACG
CAAGGCGACAAGGTGCTGATGCCGCTGGCGATTCAGGTTCATCATGCCGTTTGTGATGGCTTCCATGTCG
GCAGAATGCTTAATGAATTACAACAGTACTGCGATGAGTGGCAGGGCGGGGCGTAAACGCGTGGATCCGG
CTTACTAAAAGCCAGATAACAGTATGCGTATTTGCGCGCTGATTTTTGCGGTATAAGAATATATACTGAT
ATGTATACCCGAAGTATGTCAAAAAGAGGTATGCTATGAAGCAGCGTATTACAGTGACAGTTGACAGCGA
CAGCTATCAGTTGCTCAAGGCATATATGATGTCAATATCTCCGGTCTGGTAAGCACAACCATGCAGAATG
AAGCCCGTCGTCTGCGTGCCGAACGCTGGAAAGCGGAAAATCAGGAAGGGATGGCTGAGGTCGCCCGGTT
TATTGAAATGAACGGCTCTTTTGCTGACGAGAACAGGGGCTGGTGAAATGCAGTTTAAGGTTTACACCTA
TAAAAGAGAGAGCCGTTATCGTCTGTTTGTGGATGTACAGAGTGATATTATTGACACGCCCGGGCGACGG
ATGGTGATCCCCCTGGCCAGTGCACGTCTGCTGTCAGATAAAGTCTCCCGTGAACTTTACCCGGTGGTGC
ATATCGGGGATGAAAGCTGGCGCATGATGACCACCGATATGGCCAGTGTGCCGGTCTCCGTTATCGGGGA
AGAAGTGGCTGATCTCAGCCACCGCGAAAATGACATCAAAAACGCCATTAACCTGATGTTCTGGGGAATA
TAAATGTCAGGCTCCCTTATACACAGCCAGTCTGCAGGTCGACCATAGTGACTGGATATGTTGTGTTTTA
CAGTATTATGTAGTCTGTTTTTTATGCAAAATCTAATTTAATATATTGATATTTATATCATTTTACGTTT
CTCGTTCAGCTTTCTTGTACAAAGTGGTGATATCGCATGCGGCCGCGGCGCGCCTCTAGAAATGAATCGT
TTTTAAAATAACAAATCAATTGTTTTATAATATTCGTACGATTCTTTGATTATGTAATAAAATGTGATCA
TTAGGAAGATTACGAAAAATATAAAAAATATGAGTTCTGTGTGTATAACAAATGCTGTAAACGCCACAAT
TGTGTTTGTTGCAAATAAACCCATGATTATTTGATTAAAATTGTTGTTTTCTTTGTTCATAGACAATAGT
GTGTTTTGCCTAAACGTGTACTGCATAAACTCCATGCGAGTGTATAGCGAGCTAGTGGCTAACGCTTGCC
CCACCAAAGTAGATTCGTCAAAATCCTCAATTTCATCACCCTCCTCCAAGTTTAACATTTGGCCGTCGGA
ATTAACTTCTAAAGATGCCACATAATCTAATAAATGAAATAGAGATTCAAACGTGGCGTCATCGTCCGTT
TCGACCATTTCCGAAAAGAACTCGGGCATAAACTCTATGATTTCTCTGGACGTGGTGTTGTCGAAACTCT
CAAAGTACGCAGTCAGGAACGTGCGCGACATGTCGTCGGGAAACTCGCGCGGAAACATGTTGTTGTAACC
GAACGGGTCCCATAGCGCCAAAACCAAATCTGCCAGCGTCAATAGAATGAGCACGATGCCGACAATGGAG
CTGGCTTGGATAGCGATTCGAGTTAACTTGTTTATTGCAGCTTATAATGGTTACAAATAAAGCAATAGCA
TCACAAATTTCACAAATAAAGCATTTTTTTCACTGCATTCTAGTTGTGGTTTGTCCAAACTCATCAATGT
ATCTTATCATGTCTGGATCTTGGCCACGTAATAAGTGTGCGTTGAATTTATTCGCAAAAACATTGCATAT
TTTCGGCAAAGTAAAATTTTGTTGCATACCTTATCAAAAAATAAGTGCTGCATACTTTTTAGAGAAACCA
AATAATTTTTTATTGCATACCCGTTTTTAATAAAATACATTGCATACCCTCTTTTAATAAAAAATATTGC
ATACTTTGACGAAACAAATTTTCGTTGCATACCCAATAAAAGATTATTATATTGCATACCCGTTTTTAAT
AAAATACATTGCATACCCTCTTTTAATAAAAAATATTGCATACGTTGACGAAACAAATTTTCGTTGCATA
CCCAATAAAAGATTATTATATTGCATACCTTTTCTTGCCATACCATTTAGCCGATCAATTGTGCTCGGCA
ACAGTATATTTGTGGTGTGCCAACCAACAACGGATCCACTAGTGTCGACGATGTAGGTCACGGTCTCGAA
GCCGCGGTGCGGGTGCCAGGGCGTGCCCTTGGGCTCCCCGGGCGCGTACTCCACCTCACCCATCTGGTCC
ATCATGATGAACGGGTCGAGGTGGCGGTAGTTGATCCCGGCGAACGCGCGGCGCACCGGGAAGCCCTCGC
CCTCGAAACCGCTGGGCGCGGTGGTCACGGTGAGCACGGGACGTGCGACGGCGTCGGCGGGTGCGGATAC
GCGGGGCAGCGTCAGCGGGTTCTCGACGGTCACGGCGGGCATGTCGACACTAGTTCTAGCCAGCTTTTGT
TCCCTTTAGTGAGGGTTAATTTCGAGCTTGGCGTAATCATGGTCATAGCTGTTTCCTGTGTGAAATTGTT
ATCCGCTCACAATTCCACACAACATACGAGCCGGAAGCATAAAGTGTAAAGCCTGGGGTGCCTAATGAGT
GAGCTAACTCACATTAATTGCGTTGCGCTCACTGCCCGCTTTCCAGTCGGGAAACCTGTCGTGCCAGCTG
CATTAATGAATCGGCCAACGCGCGGGGAGAGGCGGTTTGCGTATTGGGCGCTCTTCCGCTTCCTCGCTCA
CTGACTCGCTGCGCTCGGTCGTTCGGCTGCGGCGAGCGGTATCAGCTCACTCAAAGGCGGTAATACGGTT
ATCCACAGAATCAGGGGATAACGCAGGAAAGAACATGTGAGCAAAAGGCCAGCAAAAGGCCAGGAACCGT
AAAAAGGCCGCGTTGCTGGCGTTTTTCCATAGGCTCCGCCCCCCTGACGAGCATCACAAAAATCGACGCT
CAAGTCAGAGGTGGCGAAACCCGACAGGACTATAAAGATACCAGGCGTTTCCCCCTGGAAGCTCCCTCGT
GCGCTCTCCTGTTCCGACCCTGCCGCTTACCGGATACCTGTCCGCCTTTCTCCCTTCGGGAAGCGTGGCG
CTTTCTCATAGCTCACGCTGTAGGTATCTCAGTTCGGTGTAGGTCGTTCGCTCCAAGCTGGGCTGTGTGC
ACGAACCCCCCGTTCAGCCCGACCGCTGCGCCTTATCCGGTAACTATCGTCTTGAGTCCAACCCGGTAAG
ACACGACTTATCGCCACTGGCAGCAGCCACTGGTAACAGGATTAGCAGAGCGAGGTATGTAGGCGGTGCT
ACAGAGTTCTTGAAGTGGTGGCCTAACTACGGCTACACTAGAAGAACAGTATTTGGTATCTGCGCTCTGC
TGAAGCCAGTTACCTTCGGAAAAAGAGTTGGTAGCTCTTGATCCGGCAAACAAACCACCGCTGGTAGCGG
TGGTTTTTTTGTTTGCAAGCAGCAGATTACGCGCAGAAAAAAAGGATCTCAAGAAGATCCTTTGATCTTT
TCTACGGGGTCTGACGCTCAGTGGAACGAAAACTCACGTTAAGGGATTTTGGTCATGAGATTATCAAAAA
GGATCTTCACCTAGATCCTTTTAAATTAAAAATGAAGTTTTAAATCAATCTAAAGTATATATGAGTAAAC
TTGGTCTGACAGTTACCAATGCTTAATCAGTGAGGCACCTATCTCAGCGATCTGTCTATTTCGTTCATCC
ATAGTTGCCTGACTCCCCGTCGTGTAGATAACTACGATACGGGAGGGCTTACCATCTGGCCCCAGTGCTG
CAATGATACCGCGAGACCCACGCTCACCGGCTCCAGATTTATCAGCAATAAACCAGCCAGCCGGAAGGGC
CGAGCGCAGAAGTGGTCCTGCAACTTTATCCGCCTCCATCCAGTCTATTAATTGTTGCCGGGAAGCTAGA
GTAAGTAGTTCGCCAGTTAATAGTTTGCGCAACGTTGTTGCCATTGCTACAGGCATCGTGGTGTCACGCT
CGTCGTTTGGTATGGCTTCATTCAGCTCCGGTTCCCAACGATCAAGGCGAGTTACATGATCCCCCATGTT
GTGCAAAAAAGCGGTTAGCTCCTTCGGTCCTCCGATCGTTGTCAGAAGTAAGTTGGCCGCAGTGTTATCA
CTCATGGTTATGGCAGCACTGCATAATTCTCTTACTGTCATGCCATCCGTAAGATGCTTTTCTGTGACTG
GTGAGTACTCAACCAAGTCATTCTGAGAATAGTGTATGCGGCGACCGAGTTGCTCTTGCCCGGCGTCAAT
ACGGGATAATACCGCGCCACATAGCAGAACTTTAAAAGTGCTCATCATTGGAAAACGTTCTTCGGGGCGA
AAACTCTCAAGGATCTTACCGCTGTTGAGATCCAGTTCGATGTAACCCACTCGTGCACCCAACTGATCTT
CAGCATCTTTTACTTTCACCAGCGTTTCTGGGTGAGCAAAAACAGGAAGGCAAAATGCCGCAAAAAAGGG
AATAAGGGCGACACGGAAATGTTGAATACTCATACTCTTCCTTTTTCAATATTATTGAAGCATTTATCAG
GGTTATTGTCTCATGAGCGGATACATATTTGAATGTATTTAGAAAAATAAACAAATAGGGGTTCCGCGCA
CATTTCCCCGAAAAGTGCCAC
Features (pLannotate 1.2.2; 25 found; start..end, strand, type, name):
     30..458     -  rep_origin     f1 ori (sequence partly withheld): f1 bacteriophage origin of replication; arrow indicates direction of (+) strand synthesis
    463..620     -  CDS            lacZα (fragment): LacZα fragment of β-galactosidase; lacZ fragment
    623..641     +  promoter       T7 promoter: promoter for bacteriophage T7 RNA polymerase
    666..4785    +  gene           mini-white: white; This modified version of the white gene lacks part of the first intron.
   4792..4825    -  protein_bind   loxP: Cre-mediated recombination occurs in the 8-bp core sequence (GCATACAT). Cre recombinase
   4838..5268    +  protein_bind   gypsy insulator: chromatin insulator from Drosophila Su(Hw), CP190, and Mod(mdg4)67.2
   5712..5836    +  protein_bind   attR1: mutant version of attR; recombination site for the Gateway® LR reaction LR Clonase™
   5861..5891    +  promoter       lac UV5 promoter: E. coli lac promoter with an "up" mutation
   5915..5944    +  promoter       cat promoter (fragment): promoter of the E. coli cat gene encoding chloramphenicol acetyltransferase
   5945..6604    +  CDS            CmR: chloramphenicol acetyltransferase; cat; confers resistance to chloramphenicol
   6783..6941    +  CDS            ccdA (fragment): CCDA_ECO57 - Also known as H, letA. Experimental evidence at protein level: Swiss-Prot protein existence level 1. Antitoxin component of a type II toxin-antitoxin (TA) system which inhibits the post-segregational killing (PSK) of plasmid-free cells, also referred to as a plasmid addiction system. Binds to and blocks the activity of CcdB; will also remove bound CcdB protein from the CcdB-GyrA complex by forming a CcdA-CcdB complex, a process termed rejuvenation. Functions as a transcriptional corepressor for the ccdAB operon, repression also requires CcdB (By similarity). From Escherichia coli
   6946..7248    +  CDS            ccdB: CCDB_ECOLI - Also known as G, letB, letD. Experimental evidence at protein level: Swiss-Prot protein existence level 1. Toxic component of a type II toxin-antitoxin (TA) system, functioning in plasmid maintainence. Responsible for the post- segregational killing (PSK) of plasmid-free cells, also referred to as a plasmid addiction system. Half-life of over 2 hours. Cell killing by CcdB is accompanied by filamentation, defects in chromosome and plasmid segregation, defects in cell division, formation of anucleate cells, decreased DNA synthesis and plasmid loss. Interferes with the activity of DN
   7292..7416    -  protein_bind   attR2: mutant version of attR; recombination site for the Gateway® LR reaction LR Clonase™
   7464..8114    -  CDS            P74 (fragment): PIF0_NPVAC - Experimental evidence at protein level: Swiss-Prot protein existence level 1. Plays an essential role for oral infectivity of occlusion- derived virus (ODV) and functions also in host midgut attachment and fusion by binding to a specific host receptor. From Autographa californica nuclear polyhedrosis virus (AcMNPV).
   8113..8247    +  polyA_signal   SV40 poly(A) signal: SV40 polyadenylation signal
   8249..8679    +  protein_bind   gypsy insulator: chromatin insulator from Drosophila Su(Hw), CP190, and Mod(mdg4)67.2
   8713..8782    +  protein_bind   attB: attB site for the φC31 integrase (Groth et al., 2000) phage φC31 integrase
   9001..9019    -  promoter       T3 promoter: promoter for bacteriophage T3 RNA polymerase
   9062..9084    -  protein_bind   lac operator (fragment): The lac repressor binds to the lac operator to inhibit transcription in E. coli. This inhibition can be relieved by adding lactose or isopropyl-β-D-thiogalactopyranoside (IPTG). lac repressor encoded by lacI
   9088..9118    -  promoter       lac promoter: promoter for the E. coli lac operon
   9133..9154    -  protein_bind   CAP binding site: CAP binding activates transcription in the presence of cAMP. E. coli catabolite activator protein
   9167..9259    -  CDS            lacI (fragment): lac repressor; lacI; The lac repressor binds to the lac operator to inhibit transcription in E. coli. This inhibition can be relieved by adding lactose or isopropyl-β-D-thiogalactopyranoside (IPTG).
   9442..10030   -  rep_origin     ori: high-copy-number ColE1/pMB1/pBR322/pUC origin of replication
  10201..11061   -  CDS            AmpR: β-lactamase; bla; confers resistance to ampicillin, carbenicillin, and related antibiotics
  11062..11166   -  promoter       AmpR promoter: bla
