>Addgene plasmid #173725 | pBID2_QUAS>Gateway | addgene full sequence | sequence record 341673 | Addgene NGS Result
CTAAATTGTAAGCGTTAATATTTTGTTAAAATTCGCGTTAAATTTTTGTTAAATCAGCTCATTTTTTAAC
CAATAGGCCGAAATCGGCAAAATCCCTTATAAATCAAAAGAATAGACCGAGATAGGGT
[37 nt withheld, positions 129-165]
AAAGAACGTGGACTCCAACGTCAAAGG
[49 nt withheld, positions 193-241]
T
[91 nt withheld, positions 243-333]
G
[124 nt withheld, positions 335-458]
CCCATTCGCCATTCAGGCTGCGCAACTGTTGGGAAGGGCGATCGGTGCGGGCCTCTTCGCTATTACGCCA
GCTGGCGAAAGGGGGATGTGCTGCAAGGCGATTAAGTTGGGTAACGCCAGGGTTTTCCCAGTCACGACGT
TGTAAAACGACGGCCAGTGAATTGTAATACGACTCACTATAGGGCGAATTGGGTACGTACCGGGCCCCTA
GTATGTATGTAAGTTAATAAAACCCATTTTTGCGGAAAGTAGATAAAAAAAACATTTTTTTTTTTTACTG
CACTGGATATCATTGAACTTATCTGATCAGTTTTAAATTTACTTCGATCCAAGGGTATTTGATGTACCAG
GTTCTTTCGATTACCTCTCACTCAAAATGACATTCCACTCAAAGTCAGCGCTGTTTGCCTCCTTCTCTGT
CCACAGAAATATCGCCGTCTCTTTCGCCGCTGCGTCCGCTATCTCTTTCGCCACCGTTTGTAGCGTTACG
TAGCGTCAATGTCCGCCTTCAGTTGCATTTTGTCAGCGGTTTCGTGACGAAGCTCCAAGCGGTTTACGCC
ATCAATTAAACACAAAGTGCTGTGCCAAAACTCCTCTCGCTTCTTATTTTTGTTTGTTTTTTGAGTGATT
GGGGTGGTGATTGGTTTTGGGTGGGTAAGCAGGGGAAAGTGTGAAAAATCCCGGCAATGGGCCAAGAGGA
TCAGGAGCTATTAATTCGCGGAGGCAGCAAACACCCATCTGCCGAGCATCTGAACAATGTGAGTAGTACA
TGTGCATACATCTTAAGTTCACTTGATCTATAGGAACTGCGATTGCAACATCAAATTGTCTGCGGCGTGA
GAACTGCGACCCACAAAAATCCCAAACCGCAATTGCACAAACAAATAGTGACACGAAACAGATTATTCTG
GTAGCTGTTCTCGCTATATAAGACAATTTTTGAGATCATATCATGATCAAGACATCTAAAGGCATTCATT
TTCGACTATATTCTTTTTTACAAAAAATATAACAACCAGATATTTTAAGCTGATCCTAGATGCACAAAAA
ATAAATAAAAGTATAAACCTACTTCGTAGGATACTTCGGGGTACTTTTTGTTCGGGGTTAGATGAGCATA
ACGCTTGTAGTTGATATTTGAGATCCCCTATCATTGCAGGGTGACAGCGGAGCGGCTTCGCAGAGCTGCA
TTAACCAGGGCTTCGGGCAGGCCAAAAACTACGGCACGCTCCGGCCACCCAGTCCGCCGGAGGACTCCGG
TTCAGGGAGCGGCCAACTAGCCGAGAACCTCACCTATGCCTGGCACAATATGGACATCTTTGGGGCGGTC
AATCAGCCGGGCTCCGGATGGCGGCAGCTGGTCAACCGGACACGCGGACTATTCTGCAACGAGCGACACA
TACCGGCGCCCAGGAAACATTTGCTCAAGAACGGTGAGTTTCTATTCGCAGTCGGCTGATCTGTGTGAAA
TCTTAATAAAGGGTCCAATTACCAATTTGAAACTCAGTTTGCGGCGTGGCCTATCCGGGCGAACTTTTGG
CCGTGATGGGCAGTTCCGGTGCCGGAAAGACGACCCTGCTGAATGCCCTTGCCTTTCGATCGCCGCAGGG
CATCCAAGTATCGCCATCCGGGATGCGACTGCTCAATGGCCAACCTGTGGACGCCAAGGAGATGCAGGCC
AGGTGCGCCTATGTCCAGCAGGATGACCTCTTTATCGGCTCCCTAACGGCCAGGGAACACCTGATTTTCC
AAGCCATGGTGCGGATGCCACGACATCTGACCTATCGGCAGCGAGTGGCCCGCGTGGATCAGGTGATCCA
GGAGCTTTCGCTCAGCAAATGTCAGCACACGATCATCGGTGTGCCCGGCAGGGTGAAAGGTCTGTCCGGC
GGAGAAAGGAAGCGTCTGGCATTCGCCTCCGAGGCTCTAACCGATCCGCCGCTTCTGATCTGCGATGAGC
CCACCTCCGGACTGGACTCCTTTACCGCCCACAGCGTCGTCCAGGTGCTGAAGAAGCTGTCGCAGAAGGG
CAAGACCGTCATCCTGACCATTCATCAGCCGTCTTCCGAGCTGTTTGAGCTCTTTGACAAGATCCTTCTG
ATGGCCGAGGGCAGGGTAGCTTTCTTGGGCACTCCCAGCGAAGCCGTCGACTTCTTTTCCTAGTGAGTTC
GATGTGTTTATTAAGGGTATCTAGTATTACATAACATCTCAACTCCTATCCAGCGTGGGTGCCCAGTGTC
CTACCAACTACAATCCGGCGGACTTTTACGTACAGGTGTTGGCCGTTGTGCCCGGACGGGAGATCGAGTC
CCGTGATCGGATCGCCAAGATATGCGACAATTTTGCCATTAGCAAAGTAGCCCGGGATATGGAGCAGTTG
TTGGCCACCAAAAATCTGGAGAAGCCACTGGAGCAGCCGGAGAATGGGTACACCTACAAGGCCACCTGGT
TCATGCAGTTCCGGGCGGTCCTGTGGCGATCCTGGCTGTCGGTGCTCAAGGAACCACTCCTCGTAAAAGT
GCGACTTATTCAGACAACGGTGAGTGGTTCCAGTGGAAACAAATGATATAACGCTTACAATTCTTGGAAA
CAAATTCGCTAGATTTTAGATAGAATTGCCTGATTCCACACCCTTCTTAGTTTTTTTCAATGAGATGTAT
AGTTTATAGTTTTGCAGAAGATAAATAAATTTCATTTAACTCGCGAATATTAATGAGATGCGAGTAACAT
TTTAATTTGCAGATGGTTGCCATCTTGATTGGCCTCATCTTTTTGGGCCAACAACTCACGCAAGTGGGTG
TGATGAATATCAACGGAGCCATCTTCCTCTTCCTGACCAACATGACCTTTCAAAACGTCTTTGCCACGAT
AAATGTAAGTCATGTTTAGAATACATTTGCATTTCAATAATTTACTAACTTTCTAATGAATCGATTCGAT
TTAGGTGTTCACCTCAGAGCTGCCAGTTTTTATGAGGGAGGCCCGAAGTCGACTTTATCGCTGTGACACA
TACTTTCTGGGCAAAACGATTGCCGAATTGCCGCTTTTTCTCACAGTGCCACTGGTCTTCACGGCGATTG
CCTATCCGATGATCGGACTGCGGGCCGGAGTGCTGCACTTCTTCAACTGCCTGGCGCTGGTCACTCTGGT
GGCCAATGTGTCAACGTCCTTCGGATATCTAATATCCTGCGCCAGCTCCTCGACCTCGATGGCGCTGTCT
GTGGGTCCGCCGGTTATCATACCATTCCTGCTCTTTGGCGGCTTCTTCTTGAACTCGGGCTCGGTGCCAG
TATACCTCAAATGGTTGTCGTACCTCTCATGGTTCCGTTACGCCAACGAGGGTCTGCTGATTAACCAATG
GGCGGACGTGGAGCCGGGCGAAATTAGCTGCACATCGTCGAACACCACGTGCCCCAGTTCGGGCAAGGTC
ATCCTGGAGACGCTTAACTTCTCCGCCGCCGATCTGCCGCTGGACTACGTGGGTCTGGCCATTCTCATCG
TGAGCTTCCGGGTGCTCGCATATCTGGCTCTAAGACTTCGGGCCCGACGCAAGGAGTAGCCGACATATAT
CCGAAATAACTGCTTGTTTTTTTTTTTTACCATTATTACCATCGTGTTTACTGTTTATTGCCCCCTCAAA
AAGCTAATGTAATTATATTTGTGCCAATAAAAACAAGATATGACCTATAGAATACAAGTATTTCCCCTTC
GAACATCCCCACAAGTAGACTTTGGATTTGTCTTCTAACCAAAAGACTTACACACCTGCATACCTTACAT
CAAAAACTCGTTTATCGCTACATAAAACACCGGGATATATTTTTTATATACATACTTTTCAAATCGCGCG
CCCTCTTCATAATTCACCTCCACACCACGTTTCGTAGTTGCTCTTTCGCTGTCTCCCACCCGCTCTCCGC
AACACATTCACCTTTTGTTCGACGACCTTGGAGCGACTGTCGTTAGTTCCGCGCGATTCGGTTCGCTCAA
ATGGTTCCGAGTGGTTCATTTCGTCTCAATAGAAATTAGTAATAAATATTTGTATGTACAATTTATTTGC
TCCAATATATTTGTATATATTTCCCTCACAGCTATATTTATTCTAATTTAATATTATGACTTTTTAAGGT
AATTTTTTGTGACCTGTTCGGAGTGATTAGCGTTACAATTTGAACTGAAAGTGACATCCAGTGTTTGTTC
CTTGTGTAGATGCATCTCAAAAAAATGGTGGGCATAATAGTGTTGTTTATATATATCAAAAATAACAACT
ATAATAATAAGAATACATTTAATTTAGAAAATGCTTGGATTTCACTGGAACTAGGCTAGCATAACTTCGT
ATAATGTATGCTATACGAAGTTATGCTAGCGGATCCTGGCCACGTAATAAGTGTGCGTTGAATTTATTCG
CAAAAACATTGCATATTTTCGGCAAAGTAAAATTTTGTTGCATACCTTATCAAAAAATAAGTGCTGCATA
CTTTTTAGAGAAACCAAATAATTTTTTATTGCATACCCGTTTTTAATAAAATACATTGCATACCCTCTTT
TAATAAAAAATATTGCATACTTTGACGAAACAAATTTTCGTTGCATACCCAATAAAAGATTATTATATTG
CATACCCGTTTTTAATAAAATACATTGCATACCCTCTTTTAATAAAAAATATTGCATACGTTGACGAAAC
AAATTTTCGTTGCATACCCAATAAAAGATTATTATATTGCATACCTTTTCTTGCCATACCATTTAGCCGA
TCAATTGTGCTCGGCAACAGTATATTTGTGGTGTGCCAACCAACAACAGATCCAAGCTGGCCGCGGCTCG
ATAAGCTTGTCACTGGGTCAGTGGGTAATCGCTTATCCTCGGATAAACAATTATCCTCACGGGTAATCGC
TTATCCGCTCGGGTAATCGCTTATCCTCGGGTAATCGCTTATCCTTGGGTAATCGCTTATCCTCGGATAA
ACAATTATCCTCACGGGTAATCGCTTATCCGCTCGGGTAATCGCTTATCCTCGGGTAATCGCTTATCCTT
TCACGTTGGGACGTCGAGACTCTAGCGAGCTCGCCCGGGGATCGAGCGCAGCGGTATAAAAGGGCGCGGG
GTGGCTGAGAGCATCAGTTGTGAATGAATGTTCGAGCCGAGCAGACGTGCCGCTGCCTTCGTTAATATCC
TTTGAATAAGCCAACTTTGAATCACAAGACGCATACCAAACGAATTCGCAGATCTTAATTAACCGGTACC
ACAAGTTTGTACAAAAAAGCTGAACGAGAAACGTAAAATGATATAAATATCAATATATTAAATTAGATTT
TGCATAAAAAACAGACTACATAATACTGTAAAACACAACATATCCAGTCACTATGGCGGCCGCATTAGGC
ACCCCAGGCTTTACACTTTATGCTTCCGGCTCGTATAATGTGTGGATTTTGAGTTAGGATCCGTCGAGAT
TTTCAGGAGCTAAGGAAGCTAAAATGGAGAAAAAAATCACTGGATATACCACCGTTGATATATCCCAATG
GCATCGTAAAGAACATTTTGAGGCATTTCAGTCAGTTGCTCAATGTACCTATAACCAGACCGTTCAGCTG
GATATTACGGCCTTTTTAAAGACCGTAAAGAAAAATAAGCACAAGTTTTATCCGGCCTTTATTCACATTC
TTGCCCGCCTGATGAATGCTCATCCGGAATTCCGTATGGCAATGAAAGACGGTGAGCTGGTGATATGGGA
TAGTGTTCACCCTTGTTACACCGTTTTCCATGAGCAAACTGAAACGTTTTCATCGCTCTGGAGTGAATAC
CACGACGATTTCCGGCAGTTTCTACACATATATTCGCAAGATGTGGCGTGTTACGGTGAAAACCTGGCCT
ATTTCCCTAAAGGGTTTATTGAGAATATGTTTTTCGTCTCAGCCAATCCCTGGGTGAGTTTCACCAGTTT
TGATTTAAACGTGGCCAATATGGACAACTTCTTCGCCCCCGTTTTCACCATGGGCAAATATTATACGCAA
GGCGACAAGGTGCTGATGCCGCTGGCGATTCAGGTTCATCATGCCGTTTGTGATGGCTTCCATGTCGGCA
GAATGCTTAATGAATTACAACAGTACTGCGATGAGTGGCAGGGCGGGGCGTAAACGCGTGGATCCGGCTT
ACTAAAAGCCAGATAACAGTATGCGTATTTGCGCGCTGATTTTTGCGGTATAAGAATATATACTGATATG
TATACCCGAAGTATGTCAAAAAGAGGTATGCTATGAAGCAGCGTATTACAGTGACAGTTGACAGCGACAG
CTATCAGTTGCTCAAGGCATATATGATGTCAATATCTCCGGTCTGGTAAGCACAACCATGCAGAATGAAG
CCCGTCGTCTGCGTGCCGAACGCTGGAAAGCGGAAAATCAGGAAGGGATGGCTGAGGTCGCCCGGTTTAT
TGAAATGAACGGCTCTTTTGCTGACGAGAACAGGGGCTGGTGAAATGCAGTTTAAGGTTTACACCTATAA
AAGAGAGAGCCGTTATCGTCTGTTTGTGGATGTACAGAGTGATATTATTGACACGCCCGGGCGACGGATG
GTGATCCCCCTGGCCAGTGCACGTCTGCTGTCAGATAAAGTCTCCCGTGAACTTTACCCGGTGGTGCATA
TCGGGGATGAAAGCTGGCGCATGATGACCACCGATATGGCCAGTGTGCCGGTCTCCGTTATCGGGGAAGA
AGTGGCTGATCTCAGCCACCGCGAAAATGACATCAAAAACGCCATTAACCTGATGTTCTGGGGAATATAA
ATGTCAGGCTCCCTTATACACAGCCAGTCTGCAGGTCGACCATAGTGACTGGATATGTTGTGTTTTACAG
TATTATGTAGTCTGTTTTTTATGCAAAATCTAATTTAATATATTGATATTTATATCATTTTACGTTTCTC
GTTCAGCTTTCTTGTACAAAGTGGTGATATCGCATGCGGCCGCGGCGCGCCTCTAGAAATGAATCGTTTT
TAAAATAACAAATCAATTGTTTTATAATATTCGTACGATTCTTTGATTATGTAATAAAATGTGATCATTA
GGAAGATTACGAAAAATATAAAAAATATGAGTTCTGTGTGTATAACAAATGCTGTAAACGCCACAATTGT
GTTTGTTGCAAATAAACCCATGATTATTTGATTAAAATTGTTGTTTTCTTTGTTCATAGACAATAGTGTG
TTTTGCCTAAACGTGTACTGCATAAACTCCATGCGAGTGTATAGCGAGCTAGTGGCTAACGCTTGCCCCA
CCAAAGTAGATTCGTCAAAATCCTCAATTTCATCACCCTCCTCCAAGTTTAACATTTGGCCGTCGGAATT
AACTTCTAAAGATGCCACATAATCTAATAAATGAAATAGAGATTCAAACGTGGCGTCATCGTCCGTTTCG
ACCATTTCCGAAAAGAACTCGGGCATAAACTCTATGATTTCTCTGGACGTGGTGTTGTCGAAACTCTCAA
AGTACGCAGTCAGGAACGTGCGCGACATGTCGTCGGGAAACTCGCGCGGAAACATGTTGTTGTAACCGAA
CGGGTCCCATAGCGCCAAAACCAAATCTGCCAGCGTCAATAGAATGAGCACGATGCCGACAATGGAGCTG
GCTTGGATAGCGATTCGAGTTAACTTGTTTATTGCAGCTTATAATGGTTACAAATAAAGCAATAGCATCA
CAAATTTCACAAATAAAGCATTTTTTTCACTGCATTCTAGTTGTGGTTTGTCCAAACTCATCAATGTATC
TTATCATGTCTGGATCTTGGCCACGTAATAAGTGTGCGTTGAATTTATTCGCAAAAACATTGCATATTTT
CGGCAAAGTAAAATTTTGTTGCATACCTTATCAAAAAATAAGTGCTGCATACTTTTTAGAGAAACCAAAT
AATTTTTTATTGCATACCCGTTTTTAATAAAATACATTGCATACCCTCTTTTAATAAAAAATATTGCATA
CTTTGACGAAACAAATTTTCGTTGCATACCCAATAAAAGATTATTATATTGCATACCCGTTTTTAATAAA
ATACATTGCATACCCTCTTTTAATAAAAAATATTGCATACGTTGACGAAACAAATTTTCGTTGCATACCC
AATAAAAGATTATTATATTGCATACCTTTTCTTGCCATACCATTTAGCCGATCAATTGTGCTCGGCAACA
GTATATTTGTGGTGTGCCAACCAACAACGGATCCACTAGTGTCGACGATGTAGGTCACGGTCTCGAAGCC
GCGGTGCGGGTGCCAGGGCGTGCCCTTGGGCTCCCCGGGCGCGTACTCCACCTCACCCATCTGGTCCATC
ATGATGAACGGGTCGAGGTGGCGGTAGTTGATCCCGGCGAACGCGCGGCGCACCGGGAAGCCCTCGCCCT
CGAAACCGCTGGGCGCGGTGGTCACGGTGAGCACGGGACGTGCGACGGCGTCGGCGGGTGCGGATACGCG
GGGCAGCGTCAGCGGGTTCTCGACGGTCACGGCGGGCATGTCGACACTAGTTCTAGCCAGCTTTTGTTCC
CTTTAGTGAGGGTTAATTTCGAGCTTGGCGTAATCATGGTCATAGCTGTTTCCTGTGTGAAATTGTTATC
CGCTCACAATTCCACACAACATACGAGCCGGAAGCATAAAGTGTAAAGCCTGGGGTGCCTAATGAGTGAG
CTAACTCACATTAATTGCGTTGCGCTCACTGCCCGCTTTCCAGTCGGGAAACCTGTCGTGCCAGCTGCAT
TAATGAATCGGCCAACGCGCGGGGAGAGGCGGTTTGCGTATTGGGCGCTCTTCCGCTTCCTCGCTCACTG
ACTCGCTGCGCTCGGTCGTTCGGCTGCGGCGAGCGGTATCAGCTCACTCAAAGGCGGTAATACGGTTATC
CACAGAATCAGGGGATAACGCAGGAAAGAACATGTGAGCAAAAGGCCAGCAAAAGGCCAGGAACCGTAAA
AAGGCCGCGTTGCTGGCGTTTTTCCATAGGCTCCGCCCCCCTGACGAGCATCACAAAAATCGACGCTCAA
GTCAGAGGTGGCGAAACCCGACAGGACTATAAAGATACCAGGCGTTTCCCCCTGGAAGCTCCCTCGTGCG
CTCTCCTGTTCCGACCCTGCCGCTTACCGGATACCTGTCCGCCTTTCTCCCTTCGGGAAGCGTGGCGCTT
TCTCATAGCTCACGCTGTAGGTATCTCAGTTCGGTGTAGGTCGTTCGCTCCAAGCTGGGCTGTGTGCACG
AACCCCCCGTTCAGCCCGACCGCTGCGCCTTATCCGGTAACTATCGTCTTGAGTCCAACCCGGTAAGACA
CGACTTATCGCCACTGGCAGCAGCCACTGGTAACAGGATTAGCAGAGCGAGGTATGTAGGCGGTGCTACA
GAGTTCTTGAAGTGGTGGCCTAACTACGGCTACACTAGAAGAACAGTATTTGGTATCTGCGCTCTGCTGA
AGCCAGTTACCTTCGGAAAAAGAGTTGGTAGCTCTTGATCCGGCAAACAAACCACCGCTGGTAGCGGTGG
TTTTTTTGTTTGCAAGCAGCAGATTACGCGCAGAAAAAAAGGATCTCAAGAAGATCCTTTGATCTTTTCT
ACGGGGTCTGACGCTCAGTGGAACGAAAACTCACGTTAAGGGATTTTGGTCATGAGATTATCAAAAAGGA
TCTTCACCTAGATCCTTTTAAATTAAAAATGAAGTTTTAAATCAATCTAAAGTATATATGAGTAAACTTG
GTCTGACAGTTACCAATGCTTAATCAGTGAGGCACCTATCTCAGCGATCTGTCTATTTCGTTCATCCATA
GTTGCCTGACTCCCCGTCGTGTAGATAACTACGATACGGGAGGGCTTACCATCTGGCCCCAGTGCTGCAA
TGATACCGCGAGACCCACGCTCACCGGCTCCAGATTTATCAGCAATAAACCAGCCAGCCGGAAGGGCCGA
GCGCAGAAGTGGTCCTGCAACTTTATCCGCCTCCATCCAGTCTATTAATTGTTGCCGGGAAGCTAGAGTA
AGTAGTTCGCCAGTTAATAGTTTGCGCAACGTTGTTGCCATTGCTACAGGCATCGTGGTGTCACGCTCGT
CGTTTGGTATGGCTTCATTCAGCTCCGGTTCCCAACGATCAAGGCGAGTTACATGATCCCCCATGTTGTG
CAAAAAAGCGGTTAGCTCCTTCGGTCCTCCGATCGTTGTCAGAAGTAAGTTGGCCGCAGTGTTATCACTC
ATGGTTATGGCAGCACTGCATAATTCTCTTACTGTCATGCCATCCGTAAGATGCTTTTCTGTGACTGGTG
AGTACTCAACCAAGTCATTCTGAGAATAGTGTATGCGGCGACCGAGTTGCTCTTGCCCGGCGTCAATACG
GGATAATACCGCGCCACATAGCAGAACTTTAAAAGTGCTCATCATTGGAAAACGTTCTTCGGGGCGAAAA
CTCTCAAGGATCTTACCGCTGTTGAGATCCAGTTCGATGTAACCCACTCGTGCACCCAACTGATCTTCAG
CATCTTTTACTTTCACCAGCGTTTCTGGGTGAGCAAAAACAGGAAGGCAAAATGCCGCAAAAAAGGGAAT
AAGGGCGACACGGAAATGTTGAATACTCATACTCTTCCTTTTTCAATATTATTGAAGCATTTATCAGGGT
TATTGTCTCATGAGCGGATACATATTTGAATGTATTTAGAAAAATAAACAAATAGGGGTTCCGCGCACAT
TTCCCCGAAAAGTGCCAC
Features (pLannotate 1.2.2; 25 found; start..end, strand, type, name):
     30..458     -  rep_origin     f1 ori (sequence partly withheld): f1 bacteriophage origin of replication; arrow indicates direction of (+) strand synthesis
    463..620     -  CDS            lacZα (fragment): LacZα fragment of β-galactosidase; lacZ fragment
    623..641     +  promoter       T7 promoter: promoter for bacteriophage T7 RNA polymerase
    666..4782    +  gene           mini-white: white; This modified version of the white gene lacks part of the first intron.
   4789..4822    -  protein_bind   loxP: Cre-mediated recombination occurs in the 8-bp core sequence (GCATACAT). Cre recombinase
   4835..5265    +  protein_bind   gypsy insulator: chromatin insulator from Drosophila Su(Hw), CP190, and Mod(mdg4)67.2
   5709..5833    +  protein_bind   attR1: mutant version of attR; recombination site for the Gateway® LR reaction LR Clonase™
   5858..5888    +  promoter       lac UV5 promoter: E. coli lac promoter with an "up" mutation
   5912..5941    +  promoter       cat promoter (fragment): promoter of the E. coli cat gene encoding chloramphenicol acetyltransferase
   5942..6601    +  CDS            CmR: chloramphenicol acetyltransferase; cat; confers resistance to chloramphenicol
   6780..6938    +  CDS            ccdA (fragment): CCDA_ECO57 - Also known as H, letA. Experimental evidence at protein level: Swiss-Prot protein existence level 1. Antitoxin component of a type II toxin-antitoxin (TA) system which inhibits the post-segregational killing (PSK) of plasmid-free cells, also referred to as a plasmid addiction system. Binds to and blocks the activity of CcdB; will also remove bound CcdB protein from the CcdB-GyrA complex by forming a CcdA-CcdB complex, a process termed rejuvenation. Functions as a transcriptional corepressor for the ccdAB operon, repression also requires CcdB (By similarity). From Escherichia coli
   6943..7245    +  CDS            ccdB: CCDB_ECOLI - Also known as G, letB, letD. Experimental evidence at protein level: Swiss-Prot protein existence level 1. Toxic component of a type II toxin-antitoxin (TA) system, functioning in plasmid maintainence. Responsible for the post- segregational killing (PSK) of plasmid-free cells, also referred to as a plasmid addiction system. Half-life of over 2 hours. Cell killing by CcdB is accompanied by filamentation, defects in chromosome and plasmid segregation, defects in cell division, formation of anucleate cells, decreased DNA synthesis and plasmid loss. Interferes with the activity of DN
   7289..7413    -  protein_bind   attR2: mutant version of attR; recombination site for the Gateway® LR reaction LR Clonase™
   7461..8111    -  CDS            P74 (fragment): PIF0_NPVAC - Experimental evidence at protein level: Swiss-Prot protein existence level 1. Plays an essential role for oral infectivity of occlusion- derived virus (ODV) and functions also in host midgut attachment and fusion by binding to a specific host receptor. From Autographa californica nuclear polyhedrosis virus (AcMNPV).
   8110..8244    +  polyA_signal   SV40 poly(A) signal: SV40 polyadenylation signal
   8246..8676    +  protein_bind   gypsy insulator: chromatin insulator from Drosophila Su(Hw), CP190, and Mod(mdg4)67.2
   8710..8779    +  protein_bind   attB: attB site for the φC31 integrase (Groth et al., 2000) phage φC31 integrase
   8998..9016    -  promoter       T3 promoter: promoter for bacteriophage T3 RNA polymerase
   9059..9081    -  protein_bind   lac operator (fragment): The lac repressor binds to the lac operator to inhibit transcription in E. coli. This inhibition can be relieved by adding lactose or isopropyl-β-D-thiogalactopyranoside (IPTG). lac repressor encoded by lacI
   9085..9115    -  promoter       lac promoter: promoter for the E. coli lac operon
   9130..9151    -  protein_bind   CAP binding site: CAP binding activates transcription in the presence of cAMP. E. coli catabolite activator protein
   9164..9256    -  CDS            lacI (fragment): lac repressor; lacI; The lac repressor binds to the lac operator to inhibit transcription in E. coli. This inhibition can be relieved by adding lactose or isopropyl-β-D-thiogalactopyranoside (IPTG).
   9439..10027   -  rep_origin     ori: high-copy-number ColE1/pMB1/pBR322/pUC origin of replication
  10198..11058   -  CDS            AmpR: β-lactamase; bla; confers resistance to ampicillin, carbenicillin, and related antibiotics
  11059..11163   -  promoter       AmpR promoter: bla
