[The description below was written by a language model from this plasmid's Addgene catalogue record and pLannotate feature annotations shown in this document.]
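Description:
pBID2_QUAS>Gateway is an empty Gateway destination vector on the pBID2 backbone (about 11.2 kb) for making Drosophila transgenes whose expression is controlled by the QF/QUAS binary system. In E. coli it replicates from a high-copy ColE1/pUC-type origin and also carries an f1 origin. It has an ampicillin resistance gene on the backbone and a chloramphenicol resistance gene inside the Gateway cassette. Because that cassette also encodes the CcdB toxin, the unrecombined vector must be kept in a ccdB-tolerant strain.

According to the record, the expression unit has ten copies of the QUAS binding sequence upstream of the DSCP synthetic core promoter, then the attR1–CmR–ccdB–attR2 cassette and a p10 3' untranslated region. The depositor comment calls the binding sites "UAS", but the name, purpose and mutation field all indicate QUAS. The automated annotation does not label the QUAS repeats or DSCP, which presumably lie in the unannotated stretch between the first insulator and attR1. Downstream of attR2 it detects an AcMNPV-derived segment (scored as a P74 fragment), consistent with the baculoviral p10 3' region, followed by an SV40 poly(A) signal. An LR reaction swaps the cassette for a gene of interest from an entry clone, placing it under QF-dependent transcription.

Gypsy insulators flank the whole unit to make expression more uniform across genomic insertion sites. A phiC31 attB site allows integrase-mediated insertion at defined attP landing sites, and mini-white, which has a single loxP site next to it, provides an eye-colour marker for identifying transformants. The two sequence records differ by only three nucleotides and give the same feature map.
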