Addgene plasmid #173725: pBID2_QUAS>Gateway
Purpose: (Empty Backbone) Drosophila transgene expression under QUAS/QF control, PhiC31 transgenesis
Depositing lab: Brian McCabe. Depositing organization: Swiss Federal Institute of Technology (EPFL). Publication: Tools for synchronous temporal control of independent transgenes in discrete Drosophila tissues. Ruchti E, McCabe BD. bioRxiv 2026.02.02.703225 10.64898/2026.02.02.703225.
Backbone
  Vector backbone: pBID2
  Backbone manufacturer: Evelyne Ruchti and Brian McCabe
  Backbone size (bp): 11189
  Vector type: Insect Expression ; Gateway Destination vector
  Selectable markers: Drosophila mini-white
Growth in bacteria
  Bacterial resistance: Chloramphenicol and Ampicillin, 25 & 100 μg/mL
  Growth temperature: 37°C
  Growth strain: ccdB Survival
  Copy number: High Copy
Gene/Insert
  Gene/Insert name: None
  Mutation: 10 x QUAS sequences
Terms and licenses: Academic/Nonprofit Terms; Industry Terms: Not Available to Industry
Depositor comments: The insert begins with 10 copies of the UAS binding sequence followed by a DSCP synthetic core promoter, a Gateway attR destination cloning cassette followed by a p10 3' untranslated region. The insert is flanked by Gypsy insulator sequences to enable more homogeneous transgene expression at diverse genetic insertion sites. The backbone includes a phiC31 attB sequence for targeted transgenesis and a mini-white gene to allow transgene selection. Please visit https://doi.org/10.64898/2026.02.02.703225 for bioRxiv preprint.
How to cite: pBID2_QUAS>Gateway was a gift from Brian McCabe (Addgene plasmid # 173725 ; http://n2t.net/addgene:173725 ; RRID:Addgene_173725)
